>Addgene plasmid #99982 | pDONR221-Ckb2 | addgene full sequence | sequence record 192165 | Addgene NGS Result
GTAAAACGACGGCCAGTCTTAAGCTCGGGCCCCAAATAATGATTTTATTTTGACTGATAGTGACCTGTTC
GTTGCAACAAATTGATGAGCAATGCTTTTTTATAATGCCAACTTTGTACAAAAAAGCAGGCTACAAAATG
GGCAGTAGATCGGAGAATGTGGGAACAGTGACTAGAGAAGGCTCCAGAGTGGAACAAGATGATGTCCTCA
TGGATGATGACTCTGACTCATCGGAATACGTGGATATGTGGATCGATTTATTTCTTGGGAGAAAAGGCCA
TGAATATTTCTGTGATGTCGATCCTGAGTACATCACTGATCGTTTTAATCTGATGAACTTGCAAAAGACA
GTTTCAAAATTTTCCTACGTGGTACAATATATTGTGGATGATTTGGATGATAGTATCCTAGAGAATATGA
CACATGCCCGTTTAGAACAATTAGAATCAGATTCCCGGAAGCTGTATGGTCTCATCCATGCACGCTACAT
TATAACTATCAAAGGATTGCAAAAAATGTACGCTAAGTACAAAGAGGCGGACTTTGGAAGATGTCCCCGT
GTGTATTGTAATTTACAACAGTTGTTACCGGTTGGTTTGCATGACATTCCTGGTATAGATTGTGTCAAGT
TATATTGTCCATCTTGTGAGGATCTTTATATACCAAAATCATCGAGACATAGTTCCATTGATGGTGCATA
CTTTGGAACAAGTTTTCCAGGTATGTTTTTGCAAGCATTTCCAGATATGGTACCCAAACACCCAACTAAA
AGATATGTTCCAAAAATATTTGGATTTGAATTACATAAACAAGCTCAACTGACAAGGTGGCAAGAACTAC
AACGACTCAAGTTAGTTGAGAAACTTGAATCCAAAGATGTTGATTTGACGAAAAGTGGTGGTTTTAAAAC
CAACCCAGCTTTCTTGTACAAAGTTGGCATTATAAGAAAGCATTGCTTATCAATTTGTTGCAACGAACAG
GTCACTATCAGTCAAAATAAAATCATTATTTGCCATCCAGCTGATATCCCCTATAGTGAGTCGTATTACA
TGGTCATAGCTGTTTCCTGGCAGCTCTGGCCCGTGTCTCAAAATCTCTGATGTTACATTGCACAAGATAA
AAATATATCATCATGAACAATAAAACTGTCTGCTTACATAAACAGTAATACAAGGGGTGTTATGAGCCAT
ATTCAACGGGAAACGTCGAGGCCGCGATTAAATTCCAACATGGATGCTGATTTATATGGGTATAAATGGG
CTCGCGATAATGTCGGGCAATCAGGTGCGACAATCTATCGCTTGTATGGGAAGCCCGATGCGCCAGAGTT
GTTTCTGAAACATGGCAAAGGTAGCGTTGCCAATGATGTTACAGATGAGATGGTCAGACTAAACTGGCTG
ACGGAATTTATGCCTCTTCCGACCATCAAGCATTTTATCCGTACTCCTGATGATGCATGGTTACTCACCA
CTGCGATCCCCGGAAAAACAGCATTCCAGGTATTAGAAGAATATCCTGATTCAGGTGAAAATATTGTTGA
TGCGCTGGCAGTGTTCCTGCGCCGGTTGCATTCGATTCCTGTTTGTAATTGTCCTTTTAACAGCGATCGC
GTATTTCGTCTCGCTCAGGCGCAATCACGAATGAATAACGGTTTGGTTGATGCGAGTGATTTTGATGACG
AGCGTAATGGCTGGCCTGTTGAACAAGTCTGGAAAGAAATGCATAAACTTTTGCCATTCTCACCGGATTC
AGTCGTCACTCATGGTGATTTCTCACTTGATAACCTTATTTTTGACGAGGGGAAATTAATAGGTTGTATT
GATGTTGGACGAGTCGGAATCGCAGACCGATACCAGGATCTTGCCATCCTATGGAACTGCCTCGGTGAGT
TTTCTCCTTCATTACAGAAACGGCTTTTTCAAAAATATGGTATTGATAATCCTGATATGAATAAATTGCA
GTTTCATTTGATGCTCGATGAGTTTTTCTAATCAGAATTGGTTAATTGGTTGTAACACTGGCAGAGCATT
ACGCTGACTTGACGGGACGGCGCAAGCTCATGACCAAAATCCCTTAACGTGAGTTACGCGTCGTTCCACT
GAGCGTCAGACCCCGTAGAAAAGATCAAAGGATCTTCTTGAGATCCTTTTTTTCTGCGCGTAATCTGCTG
CTTGCAAACAAAAAAACCACCGCTACCAGCGGTGGTTTGTTTGCCGGATCAAGAGCTACCAACTCTTTTT
CCGAAGGTAACTGGCTTCAGCAGAGCGCAGATACCAAATACTGTTCTTCTAGTGTAGCCGTAGTTAGGCC
ACCACTTCAAGAACTCTGTAGCACCGCCTACATACCTCGCTCTGCTAATCCTGTTACCAGTGGCTGCTGC
CAGTGGCGATAAGTCGTGTCTTACCGGGTTGGACTCAAGACGATAGTTACCGGATAAGGCGCAGCGGTCG
GGCTGAACGGGGGGTTCGTGCACACAGCCCAGCTTGGAGCGAACGACCTACACCGAACTGAGATACCTAC
AGCGTGAGCTATGAGAAAGCGCCACGCTTCCCGAAGGGAGAAAGGCGGACAGGTATCCGGTAAGCGGCAG
GGTCGGAACAGGAGAGCGCACGAGGGAGCTTCCAGGGGGAAACGCCTGGTATCTTTATAGTCCTGTCGGG
TTTCGCCACCTCTGACTTGAGCGTCGATTTTTGTGATGCTCGTCAGGGGGGCGGAGCCTATGGAAAAACG
CCAGCAACGCGGCCTTTTTACGGTTCCTGGCCTTTTGCTGGCCTTTTGCTCACATGTTCTTTCCTGCGTT
ATCCCCTGATTCTGTGGATAACCGTATTACCGCCTTTGAGTGAGCTGATACCGCTCGCCGCAGCCGAACG
ACCGAGCGCAGCGAGTCAGTGAGCGAGGAAGCGGAAGAGCGCCCAATACGCAAACCGCCTCTCCCCGCGC
GTTGGCCGATTCATTAATGCAGCTGGCACGACAGGTTTCCCGACTGGAAAGCGGGCAGTGAGCGCAACGC
AATTAATACGCGTACCGCTAGCCAGGAAGAGTTTGTAGAAACGCAAAAAGGCCATCCGTCAGGATGGCCT
TCTGCTTAGTTTGATGCCTGGCAGTTTATGGCGGGCGTCCTGCCCGCCACCCTCCGGGCCGTTGCTTCAC
AACGTTCAAATCCGCTCCCGGCGGATTTGTCCTACTCAGGAGAGCGTTCACCGACAAACAACAGATAAAA
CGAAAGGCCCAGTCTTCCGACTGAGCCTTTCGTTTTATTTGATGCCTGGCAGTTCCCTACTCTCGCGTTA
ACGCTAGCATGGATGTTTTCCCAGTCACGACGTT
Features (pLannotate 1.2.2; 10 found; start..end, strand, type, name):
     33..132     +  protein_bind   attL1: mutant version of attL; recombination site for the Gateway® LR reaction LR Clonase™
    138..911     +  CDS            CKB2: CSK2C_YEAST - Experimental evidence at protein level: Swiss-Prot protein existence level 1. Plays a complex role in regulating the basal catalytic activity of the alpha subunit. From Saccharomyces cerevisiae (strain ATCC 204508 / S288c) (Baker's yeast).
    913..1012    -  protein_bind   attL2: mutant version of attL; recombination site for the Gateway® LR reaction LR Clonase™
   1030..1048    -  promoter       T7 promoter: promoter for bacteriophage T7 RNA polymerase
   1182..1991    +  CDS            KanR: aminoglycoside phosphotransferase; aph(3')-Ia; confers resistance to kanamycin in bacteria or G418 (Geneticin®) in eukaryotes
   2138..2726    +  rep_origin     ori: high-copy-number ColE1/pMB1/pBR322/pUC origin of replication
   2909..3001    +  CDS            lacI (fragment): lac repressor; lacI; The lac repressor binds to the lac operator to inhibit transcription in E. coli. This inhibition can be relieved by adding lactose or isopropyl-β-D-thiogalactopyranoside (IPTG).
   3056..3083    -  terminator     rrnB T2 terminator: transcription terminator T2 from the E. coli rrnB gene
   3215..3258    +  terminator     rrnB T1 terminator: Escherichia coli rrnB; transcription terminator T1 from the E. coli rrnB gene
   3305..17      -  CDS            lacZα (fragment) (across the origin): LacZα fragment of β-galactosidase; lacZ fragment
