[The description below was written by a language model from this plasmid's Addgene catalogue record and pLannotate feature annotations shown in this document.]
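Description:
pDONR221-Ckb2 is a Gateway entry clone of about 3.3 kb built on the pDONR221 donor backbone, carrying the Saccharomyces cerevisiae CKB2 gene (YOR039W). CKB2 encodes a regulatory beta subunit of casein kinase 2 that modulates the basal catalytic activity of the alpha subunit. Although the catalogue lists the vector type as yeast expression, the annotated sequence contains no yeast promoter, yeast origin of replication or yeast selectable marker. The plasmid is therefore best understood as a bacterial shuttle intermediate rather than an expression construct in its own right. It is maintained in E. coli at high copy through a ColE1/pUC-type origin and selected with kanamycin through the aph(3')-Ia KanR gene.

The CKB2 coding sequence sits between attL1 and attL2 sites, the arrangement produced when an attB-flanked PCR product is recombined into pDONR221. These sites allow an LR Clonase reaction to transfer the open reading frame, with its orientation preserved, into any attR-containing destination vector, which then supplies the promoter, tags and host-specific elements. No epitope tags or reporters are annotated on the insert. The rrnB T1 and T2 terminators lie upstream of the cassette and insulate it from read-through transcription from the backbone. A T7 promoter on the reverse strand flanks the attL2 side. The short lacI and lacZα fragments are backbone remnants with no functional role.

The stated purpose is to shuttle yeast Ckb2 into Gateway destination vectors. The associated work mapped protein interactions within the yeast SSU processome, but the record does not name the destination vectors used.
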