Addgene plasmid #99982: pDONR221-Ckb2
Purpose: Shuttle yeast Ckb2 into Gateway destination vector
Depositing lab: Susan Baserga. Depositing organization: Yale University. Publication: The SSU processome interactome in Saccharomyces cerevisiae reveals potential new protein subcomplexes. Vincent NG, Charette JM, Baserga SJ. RNA. 2017 Oct 20. pii: rna.062927.117. doi: 10.1261/rna.062927.117. PubMed 29054886.
Backbone
  Vector backbone: pDONR221
  Vector type: Yeast Expression
Growth in bacteria
  Bacterial resistance: Kanamycin, 50 μg/mL
  Growth temperature: 37°C
  Growth strain: DH5alpha
  Copy number: High Copy
Gene/Insert
  Gene/Insert name: Ckb2
  Species: S. cerevisiae (budding yeast)
  Entrez Gene: CKB2 (a.k.a. YOR039W)
  Cloning method: Gateway Cloning
Terms and licenses: Academic/Nonprofit Terms; Industry Terms: Not Available to Industry
How to cite: pDONR221-Ckb2 was a gift from Susan Baserga (Addgene plasmid # 99982 ; http://n2t.net/addgene:99982 ; RRID:Addgene_99982)
