>Addgene plasmid #99982 | pDONR221-Ckb2 | depositor partial sequence | sequence record 182733 | pDONR221
CTTTCCTGCGTTATCCCCTGATTCTGTGGATAACCGTATTACCGCCTTTGAGTGAGCTGATACCGCTCGC
CGCAGCCGAACGACCGAGCGCAGCGAGTCAGTGAGCGAGGAAGCGGAAGAGCGCCCAATACGCAAACCGC
CTCTCCCCGCGCGTTGGCCGATTCATTAATGCAGCTGGCACGACAGGTTTCCCGACTGGAAAGCGGGCAG
TGAGCGCAACGCAATTAATACGCGTACCGCTAGCCAGGAAGAGTTTGTAGAAACGCAAAAAGGCCATCCG
TCAGGATGGCCTTCTGCTTAGTTTGATGCCTGGCAGTTTATGGCGGGCGTCCTGCCCGCCACCCTCCGGG
CCGTTGCTTCACAACGTTCAAATCCGCTCCCGGCGGATTTGTCCTACTCAGGAGAGCGTTCACCGACAAA
CAACAGATAAAACGAAAGGCCCAGTCTTCCGACTGAGCCTTTCGTTTTATTTGATGCCTGGCAGTTCCCT
ACTCTCGCGTTAACGCTAGCATGGATGTTTTCCCAGTCACGACGTTGTAAAACGACGGCCAGTCTTAAGC
TCGGGCCCCAAATAATGATTTTATTTTGACTGATAGTGACCTGTTCGTTGCAACAAATTGATGAGCAATG
CTTTTTTATAATGCCAACTTTGTACAAAAAAGCTGAACGAGAAACGTAAAATGATATAAATATCAATATA
TTAAATTAGATTTTGCATAAAAAACAGACTACATAATACTGTAAAACACAACATATCCAGTCACTATGAA
TCAACTACTTAGATGGTATTAGTGACCTGTAGTCGACCGACAGCCTTCCAAATGTTCTTCGGGTGATGCT
GCCAACTTAGTCGACCGACAGCCTTCCAAATGTTCTTCTCAAACGGAATCGTCGTATCCAGCCTACTCGC
TATTGTCCTCAATGCCGTATTAAATCATAAAAAGAAATAAGAAAAAGAGGTGCGAGCCTCTTTTTTGTGT
GACAAAATAAAAACATCTACCTATTCATATACGCTAGTGTCATAGTCCTGAAAATCATCTGCATCAAGAA
CAATTTCACAACTCTTATACTTTTCTCTTACAAGTCGTTCGGCTTCATCTGGATTTTCAGCCTCTATACT
TACTAAACGTGATAAAGTTTCTGTAATTTCTACTGTATCGACCTGCAGACTGGCTGTGTATAAGGGAGCC
TGACATTTATATTCCCCAGAACATCAGGTTAATGGCGTTTTTGATGTCATTTTCGCGGTGGCTGAGATCA
GCCACTTCTTCCCCGATAACGGAGACCGGCACACTGGCCATATCGGTGGTCATCATGCGCCAGCTTTCAT
CCCCGATATGCACCACCGGGTAAAGTTCACGGGAGACTTTATCTGACAGCAGACGTGCACTGGCCAGGGG
GATCACCATCCGTCGCCCGGGCGTGTCAATAATATCACTCTGTACATCCACAAACAGACGATAACGGCTC
TCTCTTTTATAGGTGTAAACCTTAAACTGCATTTCACCAGCCCCTGTTCTCGTCAGCAAAAGAGCCGTTC
ATTTCAATAAACCGGGCGACCTCAGCCATCCCTTCCTGATTTTCCGCTTTCCAGCGTTCGGCACGCAGAC
GACGGGCTTCATTCTGCATGGTTGTGCTTACCAGACCGGAGATATTGACATCATATATGCCTTGAGCAAC
TGATAGCTGTCGCTGTCAACTGTCACTGTAATACGCTGCTTCATAGCATACCTCTTTTTGACATACTTCG
GGTATACATATCAGTATATATTCTTATACCGCAAAAATCAGCGCGCAAATACGCATACTGTTATCTGGCT
TTTAGTAAGCCGGATCCACGCGGCGTTTACGCCCCCCCTGCCACTCATCGCAGTACTGTTGTAATTCATT
AAGCATTCTGCCGACATGGAAGCCATCACAAACGGCATGATGAACCTGAATCGCCAGCGGCATCAGCACC
TTGTCGCCTTGCGTATAATATTTGCCCATGGTGAAAACGGGGGCGAAGAAGTTGTCCATATTGGCCACGT
TTAAATCAAAACTGGTGAAACTCACCCAGGGATTGGCTGAGACGAAAAACATATTCTCAATAAACCCTTT
AGGGAAATAGGCCAGGTTTTCACCGTAACACGCCACATCTTGCGAATATATGTGTAGAAACTGCCGGAAA
TCGTCGTGGTATTCACTCCAGAGCGATGAAAACGTTTCAGTTTGCTCATGGAAAACGGTGTAACAAGGGT
GAACACTATCCCATATCACCAGCTCACCGTCTTTCATTGCCATACGGAATTCCGGATGAGCATTCATCAG
GCGGGCAAGAATGTGAATAAAGGCCGGATAAAACTTGTGCTTATTTTTCTTTACGGTCTTTAAAAAGGCC
GTAATATCCAGCTGAACGGTCTGGTTATAGGTACATTGAGCAACTGACTGAAATGCCTCAAAATGTTCTT
TACGATGCCATTGGGATATATCAACGGTGGTATATCCAGTGATTTTTTTCTCCATTTTAGCTTCCTTAGC
TCCTGAAAATCTCGATAACTCAAAAAATACGCCCGGTAGTGATCTTATTTCATTATGGTGAAAGTTGGAA
CCTCTTACGTGCCGATCAACGTCTCATTTTCGCCAAAAGTTGGCCCAGGGCTTCCCGGTATCAACAGGGA
CACCAGGATTTATTTATTCTGCGAAGTGATCTTCCGTCACAGGTATTTATTCGGCGCAAAGTGCGTCGGG
TGATGCTGCCAACTTAGTCGACTACAGGTCACTAATACCATCTAAGTAGTTGATTCATAGTGACTGGATA
TGTTGTGTTTTACAGTATTATGTAGTCTGTTTTTTATGCAAAATCTAATTTAATATATTGATATTTATAT
CATTTTACGTTTCTCGTTCAGCTTTCTTGTACAAAGTTGGCATTATAAGAAAGCATTGCTTATCAATTTG
TTGCAACGAACAGGTCACTATCAGTCAAAATAAAATCATTATTTGCCATCCAGCTGATATCCCCTATAGT
GAGTCGTATTACATGGTCATAGCTGTTTCCTGGCAGCTCTGGCCCGTGTCTCAAAATCTCTGATGTTACA
TTGCACAAGATAAAAATATATCATCATGAACAATAAAACTGTCTGCTTACATAAACAGTAATACAAGGGG
TGTTATGAGCCATATTCAACGGGAAACGTCGAGGCCGCGATTAAATTCCAACATGGATGCTGATTTATAT
GGGTATAAATGGGCTCGCGATAATGTCGGGCAATCAGGTGCGACAATCTATCGCTTGTATGGGAAGCCCG
ATGCGCCAGAGTTGTTTCTGAAACATGGCAAAGGTAGCGTTGCCAATGATGTTACAGATGAGATGGTCAG
ACTAAACTGGCTGACGGAATTTATGCCTCTTCCGACCATCAAGCATTTTATCCGTACTCCTGATGATGCA
TGGTTACTCACCACTGCGATCCCCGGAAAAACAGCATTCCAGGTATTAGAAGAATATCCTGATTCAGGTG
AAAATATTGTTGATGCGCTGGCAGTGTTCCTGCGCCGGTTGCATTCGATTCCTGTTTGTAATTGTCCTTT
TAACAGCGATCGCGTATTTCGTCTCGCTCAGGCGCAATCACGAATGAATAACGGTTTGGTTGATGCGAGT
GATTTTGATGACGAGCGTAATGGCTGGCCTGTTGAACAAGTCTGGAAAGAAATGCATAAACTTTTGCCAT
TCTCACCGGATTCAGTCGTCACTCATGGTGATTTCTCACTTGATAACCTTATTTTTGACGAGGGGAAATT
AATAGGTTGTATTGATGTTGGACGAGTCGGAATCGCAGACCGATACCAGGATCTTGCCATCCTATGGAAC
TGCCTCGGTGAGTTTTCTCCTTCATTACAGAAACGGCTTTTTCAAAAATATGGTATTGATAATCCTGATA
TGAATAAATTGCAGTTTCATTTGATGCTCGATGAGTTTTTCTAATCAGAATTGGTTAATTGGTTGTAACA
CTGGCAGAGCATTACGCTGACTTGACGGGACGGCGCAAGCTCATGACCAAAATCCCTTAACGTGAGTTAC
GCGTCGTTCCACTGAGCGTCAGACCCCGTAGAAAAGATCAAAGGATCTTCTTGAGATCCTTTTTTTCTGC
GCGTAATCTGCTGCTTGCAAACAAAAAAACCACCGCTACCAGCGGTGGTTTGTTTGCCGGATCAAGAGCT
ACCAACTCTTTTTCCGAAGGTAACTGGCTTCAGCAGAGCGCAGATACCAAATACTGTTCTTCTAGTGTAG
CCGTAGTTAGGCCACCACTTCAAGAACTCTGTAGCACCGCCTACATACCTCGCTCTGCTAATCCTGTTAC
CAGTGGCTGCTGCCAGTGGCGATAAGTCGTGTCTTACCGGGTTGGACTCAAGACGATAGTTACCGGATAA
GGCGCAGCGGTCGGGCTGAACGGGGGGTTCGTGCACACAGCCCAGCTTGGAGCGAACGACCTACACCGAA
CTGAGATACCTACAGCGTGAGCTATGAGAAAGCGCCACGCTTCCCGAAGGGAGAAAGGCGGACAGGTATC
CGGTAAGCGGCAGGGTCGGAACAGGAGAGCGCACGAGGGAGCTTCCAGGGGGAAACGCCTGGTATCTTTA
TAGTCCTGTCGGGTTTCGCCACCTCTGACTTGAGCGTCGATTTTTGTGATGCTCGTCAGGGGGGCGGAGC
CTATGGAAAAACGCCAGCAACGCGGCCTTTTTACGGTTCCTGGCCTTTTGCTGGCCTTTTGCTCACATGT
